Addgene plasmid #199337: pTol2_NBT:Cas9green; erbb2_gRNA171
Purpose: pDEL134; transgenic construct to express cell-specific Cas9 in neurons; ubiquitous erbb2 sgRNA
Depositing lab: William Talbot. Depositing organization: Stanford University. Publication: Unmyelinated sensory neurons use Neuregulin signals to promote myelination of interneurons in the CNS. Lysko DE, Talbot WS. Cell Rep. 2022 Nov 15;41(7):111669. doi: 10.1016/j.celrep.2022.111669. PubMed 36384112.
Backbone
  Vector backbone: pDestTol2CG2-U6:gRNA
  Vector type: Tol2 destination vector
Growth in bacteria
  Bacterial resistance: Ampicillin, 100 μg/mL
  Growth temperature: 37°C
  Growth strain: DH5alpha
  Copy number: Unknown
Gene/Insert 1
  Gene/Insert name: NBT (alt name: Xla.Tubb)
  Species: X. laevis (frog)
Gene/Insert 2
  Gene/Insert name: Cas9
Gene/Insert 3
  Gene/Insert name: erbb2 sgRNA
  Species: D. rerio (zebrafish)
  Insert size (bp): 20
Terms and licenses: Academic/Nonprofit Terms; Industry Terms: Not Available to Industry
How to cite: pTol2_NBT:Cas9green; erbb2_gRNA171 was a gift from William Talbot (Addgene plasmid # 199337 ; http://n2t.net/addgene:199337 ; RRID:Addgene_199337)
