[The description below was written by a language model from this plasmid's Addgene catalogue record and pLannotate feature annotations shown in this document.]
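Description:
pTol2_NBT:Cas9green; erbb2_gRNA171 (also recorded as pDEL134) is a 15.8 kb Tol2 transposon transgenesis plasmid for zebrafish. It was assembled by multisite Gateway recombination into the pDestTol2CG2-U6:gRNA destination backbone. It is propagated in E. coli through a high-copy ColE1/pUC origin and selected with ampicillin via the bla gene. Fragments of an M13 origin and lac/pBluescript sequences remain from the parent vectors. The Tol2 arms are not annotated as such, although a medaka tyrosinase fragment near one end probably reflects the genomic context from which Tol2 was originally cloned.

The main payload sits on the reverse strand between attB4, attB1 and attB2 sites. The unannotated stretch of about 3.5 kb between attB4 and attB1 is in the position expected for the NBT (Xenopus laevis neural beta-tubulin) promoter listed in the record. Downstream of it lies Streptococcus pyogenes Cas9, followed by an EGFP coding sequence. The "Cas9green" name suggests this EGFP marks Cas9-expressing cells, but the table does not show how the two are linked.

A separate cassette carries the S. pyogenes gRNA scaffold. According to the record, it holds a 20 bp spacer targeting zebrafish erbb2 and is expressed ubiquitously. The backbone name implies a U6 promoter, though none is annotated. A second, forward-strand EGFP with SV40 polyadenylation signals is also present, and it may be a transgenesis marker from the backbone. Its promoter is not annotated.

Together, these parts restrict Cas9 to neurons while supplying the guide in all cells, giving neuron-specific disruption of erbb2. The associated study concerned Neuregulin signalling and CNS myelination.
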