Features (pLannotate 1.2.2; 32 found; start..end, strand, type, name):
     17..121     +  promoter       AmpR promoter: bla
    122..982     +  CDS            AmpR: β-lactamase; bla; confers resistance to ampicillin, carbenicillin, and related antibiotics
   1153..1741    +  rep_origin     ori: high-copy-number ColE1/pMB1/pBR322/pUC origin of replication
   1924..2016    +  CDS            lacI (fragment): lac repressor; lacI; The lac repressor binds to the lac operator to inhibit transcription in E. coli. This inhibition can be relieved by adding lactose or isopropyl-β-D-thiogalactopyranoside (IPTG).
   2029..2050    +  protein_bind   CAP binding site: CAP binding activates transcription in the presence of cAMP. E. coli catabolite activator protein
   2065..2095    +  promoter       lac promoter: promoter for the E. coli lac operon
   2099..2121    +  protein_bind   lac operator (fragment): The lac repressor binds to the lac operator to inhibit transcription in E. coli. This inhibition can be relieved by adding lactose or isopropyl-β-D-thiogalactopyranoside (IPTG). lac repressor encoded by lacI
   2164..2182    +  promoter       T3 promoter: promoter for bacteriophage T3 RNA polymerase
   2195..2235    +  misc_feature   MCS (fragment): pBluescript multiple cloning site
   3690..4406    +  CDS            EGFP: EGFP is a basic (constitutively fluorescent) green fluorescent protein published in 1996, derived from Aequorea victoria. It is reported to be a rapidly-maturing weak dimer with moderate acid sensitivity.
   4435..4452    -  promoter       T7 promoter (fragment): promoter for bacteriophage T7 RNA polymerase
   4457..4589    -  polyA_signal   SV40 poly(A) signal: SV40 polyadenylation signal
   4605..4688    +  CDS            large T antigen (fragment): large T antigen from SV40 (simian virus 40)
   4711..4845    +  polyA_signal   SV40 poly(A) signal: SV40 polyadenylation signal
   5230..5305    +  misc_RNA       gRNA scaffold: guide RNA scaffold for the Streptococcus pyogenes CRISPR/Cas9 system
   5318..5338    -  CDS            lacZα (fragment): LacZα fragment of β-galactosidase; lacZ fragment
   5787..5807    +  protein_bind   attB2: mutant version of attB; core recombination site for the Gateway® BP reaction BP Clonase™
   5839..5857    +  promoter       T3 promoter: promoter for bacteriophage T3 RNA polymerase
   5870..5894    +  misc_feature   MCS (fragment): pBluescript multiple cloning site
   5897..6613    -  CDS            EGFP: EGFP is a basic (constitutively fluorescent) green fluorescent protein published in 1996, derived from Aequorea victoria. It is reported to be a rapidly-maturing weak dimer with moderate acid sensitivity.
   6725..10825   -  CDS            cas9: CAS9_STRP1 - Also known as csn1 From Streptococcus pyogenes serotype M1.
  10870..10897   +  misc_feature   MCS (fragment): pBluescript multiple cloning site
  10906..10924   -  promoter       T7 promoter: promoter for bacteriophage T7 RNA polymerase
  10932..10952   +  CDS            lacZα (fragment): LacZα fragment of β-galactosidase; lacZ fragment
  10955..10975   -  protein_bind   attB1: mutant version of attB; core recombination site for the Gateway® BP reaction BP Clonase™
  10976..10994   +  promoter       T3 promoter: promoter for bacteriophage T3 RNA polymerase
  11007..11078   +  misc_feature   MCS (fragment): pBluescript multiple cloning site
  14560..14586   +  misc_feature   MCS (fragment): pBluescript multiple cloning site
  14595..14613   -  promoter       T7 promoter: promoter for bacteriophage T7 RNA polymerase
  14615..14635   -  protein_bind   attB4: mutant version of attB; core recombination site for the Gateway® BP reaction BP Clonase™
  15217..15501   -  CDS            tyr (fragment): TYRO_ORYLA - Also known as tyro. Experimental evidence at transcript level: Swiss-Prot protein existence level 2. This is a copper-containing oxidase that functions in the formation of pigments such as melanins and other polyphenolic compounds. From Oryzias latipes (Japanese rice fish) (Japanese killifish).
  15504..15829   +  rep_origin     M13 ori (fragment) (sequence partly withheld): M13 bacteriophage origin of replication; arrow indicates direction of (+) strand synthesis
>Addgene plasmid #199337 | pTol2_NBT:Cas9green; erbb2_gRNA171 | addgene full sequence | sequence record 391219 | Addgene NGS Result
TTTTCGGGGAAATGTGCGCGGAACCCCTATTTGTTTATTTTTCTAAATACATTCAAATATGTATCCGCTC
ATGAGACAATAACCCTGATAAATGCTTCAATAATATTGAAAAAGGAAGAGTATGAGTATTCAACATTTCC
GTGTCGCCCTTATTCCCTTTTTTGCGGCATTTTGCCTTCCTGTTTTTGCTCACCCAGAAACGCTGGTGAA
AGTAAAAGATGCTGAAGATCAGTTGGGTGCACGAGTGGGTTACATCGAACTGGATCTCAACAGCGGTAAG
ATCCTTGAGAGTTTTCGCCCCGAAGAACGTTTTCCAATGATGAGCACTTTTAAAGTTCTGCTATGTGGCG
CGGTATTATCCCGTATTGACGCCGGGCAAGAGCAACTCGGTCGCCGCATACACTATTCTCAGAATGACTT
GGTTGAGTACTCACCAGTCACAGAAAAGCATCTTACGGATGGCATGACAGTAAGAGAATTATGCAGTGCT
GCCATAACCATGAGTGATAACACTGCGGCCAACTTACTTCTGACAACGATCGGAGGACCGAAGGAGCTAA
CCGCTTTTTTGCACAACATGGGGGATCATGTAACTCGCCTTGATCGTTGGGAACCGGAGCTGAATGAAGC
CATACCAAACGACGAGCGTGACACCACGATGCCTGTAGCAATGGCAACAACGTTGCGCAAACTATTAACT
GGCGAACTACTTACTCTAGCTTCCCGGCAACAATTAATAGACTGGATGGAGGCGGATAAAGTTGCAGGAC
CACTTCTGCGCTCGGCCCTTCCGGCTGGCTGGTTTATTGCTGATAAATCTGGAGCCGGTGAGCGTGGGTC
TCGCGGTATCATTGCAGCACTGGGGCCAGATGGTAAGCCCTCCCGTATCGTAGTTATCTACACGACGGGG
AGTCAGGCAACTATGGATGAACGAAATAGACAGATCGCTGAGATAGGTGCCTCACTGATTAAGCATTGGT
AACTGTCAGACCAAGTTTACTCATATATACTTTAGATTGATTTAAAACTTCATTTTTAATTTAAAAGGAT
CTAGGTGAAGATCCTTTTTGATAATCTCATGACCAAAATGCCTTAACGTGAGTTTTCGTTCCACTGAGCG
TCAGACCCCGTAGAAAAGATCAAAGGATCTTCTTGAGATCCTTTTTTTCTGCGCGTAATCTGCTGCTTGC
AAACAAAAAAACCACCGCTACCAGCGGTGGTTTGTTTGCCGGATCAAGAGCTACCAACTCTTTTTCCGAA
GGTAACTGGCTTCAGCAGAGCGCAGATACCAAATACTGTTCTTCTAGTGTAGCCGTAGTTAGGCCACCAC
TTCAAGAACTCTGTAGCACCGCCTACATACCTCGCTCTGCTAATCCTGTTACCAGTGGCTGCTGCCAGTG
GCGATAAGTCGTGTCTTACCGGGTTGGACTCAAGACGATAGTTACCGGATAAGGCGCAGCGGTCGGGCTG
AACGGGGGGTTCGTGCACACAGCCCAGCTTGGAGCGAACGACCTACACCGAACTGAGATACCTACAGCGT
GAGCTATGAGAAAGCGCCACGCTTCCCGAAGGGAGAAAGGCGGACAGGTATCCGGTAAGCGGCAGGGTCG
GAACAGGAGAGCGCACGAGGGAGCTTCCAGGGGGAAACGCCTGGTATCTTTATAGTCCTGTCGGGTTTCG
CCACCTCTGACTTGAGCGTCGATTTTTGTGATGCTCGTCAGGGGGGCGGAGCCTATGGAAAAACGCCAGC
AACGCGGCCTTTTTACGGTTCCTGGCCTTTTGCTGGCCTTTTGCTCACATGTTCTTTCCTGCGTTATCCC
CTGATTCTGTGGATAACCGTATTACCGCCTTTGAGTGAGCTGATACCGCTCGCCGCAGCCGAACGACCGA
GCGCAGCGAGTCAGTGAGCGAGGAAGCGGAAGAGCGCCCAATACGCAAACCGCCTCTCCCCGCGCGTTGG
CCGATTCATTAATGCAGCTGGCACGACAGGTTTCCCGACTGGAAAGCGGGCAGTGAGCGCAACGCAATTA
ATGTGAGTTAGCTCACTCATTAGGCACCCCAGGCTTTACACTTTATGCTTCCGGCTCGTATGTTGTGTGG
AATTGTGAGCGGATAACAATTTCACACAGGAAACAGCTATGACCATGATTACGCCAAGCGCGCAATTAAC
CCTCACTAAAGGGAACAAAAGCTGGAGCTCCACCGCGGTGGCGGCCGCTCTAGAACTAGTGGATCTGCTG
GGCTTGCTGAAGGTAGGGGGTCAAGAACCAGAGGTGTAAAGTACTTGAGTAATTTTACTTGATTACTGTA
CTTAAGTATTATTTTTGGGGATTTTTACTTTACTTGAGTACAATTAAAAATCAATACTTTTACTTTTACT
TAATTACATTTTTTTAGAAAAAAAAGTACTTTTTACTCCTTACAATTTTATTTACAGTCAAAAAGTACTT
ATTTTTTGGAGATCACTTCATTCTATTTTCCCTTGCTATTACCAAACCAATTGAATTGCGCTGATGCCCA
GTTTAATTTAAATGTTATTTATTCTGCCTATGAAAATCGTTTTCACATTATATGAAATTGGTCAGACATG
TTCATTGGTCCTTTGGAAGTGACGTCATGTCACATCTATTACCACAATGCACAGCACCTTGACCTGGAAA
TTAGGGAAATTATAACAGTCAATCAGTGGAAGAAAATGGAGGAAGTATGTGATTCATCAGCAGCTGCGAG
CAGCACAGTCCAAAATCAGCCACAGGATCAAGAGCACCCGTGGCCGTATCTTCGCAGATCTAAAGCTTAA
ATCAGTTGTGTTAAATAAGAGACATTCAAAATAAATGTAAATGAGCTCTCCAAATCAGCAGACTTAACAT
TCTTTAAAATGATTGATTCAATAGTGATAAAAATCAGGCATAGCCAGTTGTAACTTTAGATAAATTACAG
AAAATGTCAAATACAGAGAACCGATTCTTTTTTATGATACATCCAAGCACACATTTAACACAATCCAGGC
AAACCCCGAATTTCACAGTCACAAGCACTGTTTGTACAAGAGCTTTGCCTAAGGACACACAGTCTCTATA
AGTCCAGGTCGTTGGTTTCACTCTTATTTTAAACATGTGACATTTTTCCTGCCATCCTGTCTTAGGCTGC
TGTTTGCTTCATTCCATGTCACATTAAATTCCTCAGTAGCACCTTTTACACACACAGCCAATCTTTTCCA
GAAAATTCAATTGCTTTGAAGAGATAATGTGTGAACAAATCCATTTAGAAAAGGAAAATTAAGAATTTGT
AAAATCATCTGTAAATTGTTGGCATTCTTCTGTATATGAACATCACATCATTTACAGGTAAAGGTCTGGT
CATTAATTATATGACAATTTACTGGTATTATTTTGTGAAAGGGGCTATTTTCAATGCGTTCATCCATCCT
TTTCATCCCTCAAATCTCTCATTCACGTCCCCCTCCCCATCTGCACACTTTATCTCATTTCCACCCTGCT
GGAATCTGAGCACTTGTGCAGTTATCAGGGCTCCTGTATTTAGGAGGCTCTGGGTGTCCATGTAGGGGAC
GAACAGAAACACTGCAGACCTTTATAGAAGAACAATTGATAAGAGTCCTCATACATAAAGACTCCATTAG
TAAGCCAGTGACCCAGGAGCCCAGACCAACAGCAAAGCAGACAGTGACCATGGTGAGCAAGGGCGAAGAG
CTGTTCACCGGGGTGGTGCCCATCCTGGTCGAGCTGGACGGCGACGTAAACGGCCACAAGTTCAGCGTGT
CCGGCGAGGGCGAGGGCGATGCCACCTACGGCAAGCTGACCCTGAAGTTCATCTGCACCACCGGCAAGCT
GCCCGTGCCCTGGCCCACCCTCGTGACCACCCTGACCTACGGCGTGCAGTGCTTCAGCCGCTACCCCGAC
CACATGAAGCAGCACGACTTCTTCAAGTCCGCCATGCCCGAAGGCTACGTCCAGGAGCGCACCATCTTCT
TCAAGGACGACGGCAACTACAAGACCCGCGCCGAGGTGAAGTTCGAGGGCGACACCCTGGTGAACCGCAT
CGAGCTGAAGGGCATCGACTTCAAGGAGGACGGCAACATCCTGGGGCACAAGCTGGAGTACAACTACAAC
AGCCACAACGTCTATATCATGGCCGACAAGCAGAAGAACGGCATCAAGGTGAACTTCAAGATCCGCCACA
ACATCGAGGACGGCAGCGTGCAGCTCGCCGACCACTACCAGCAGAACACCCCCATCGGCGACGGCCCCGT
GCTGCTGCCCGACAACCACTACCTGAGCACCCAGTCCGCCCTGAGCAAAGACCCCAACGAGAAGCGCGAT
CACATGGTCCTGCTGGAGTTCGTGACCGCCGCCGGGATCACTCTCGGCATGGACGAGCTGTACAAGTAAA
GCGGCCCCTCTCGAGCCTCTAGAACTATAGTGAGTCGTATTACGTAGATCCAGACATGATAAGATACATT
GATGAGTTTGGACAAACCACAACTAGAATGCAGTGAAAAAAATGCTTTATTTGTGAAATTTGTGATGCTA
TTGCTTTATTTGTAACCATTATAAGCTGCAATAAACAAGAGATCTGATCTAGAGGATCATAATCAGCCAT
ACCACATTTGTAGAGGTTTTACTTGCTTTAAAAAACCTCCCACACCTCCCCCTGAACCTGAAACATAAAA
TGAATGCAATTGTTGTTGTTAACTTGTTTATTGCAGCTTATAATGGTTACAAATAAAGCAATAGCATCAC
AAATTTCACAAATAAAGCATTTTTTTCACTGCATTCTAGTTGTGGTTTGTCCAAACTCATCAATGTATCT
TATCATGTCTGGATCATCATCGATGCGTCTTTTGTTCTGGTCATCAAGGAGGGGGGAATGTTCTGCGCAT
GCCTGTGGGGGAGGGAGAAGGACACGTCACTGAAAACGTCCCTGCATCACACCGAGACACCCAATCACTC
AAGCCGAGACCAGATAATTTTGCATATGCTTTAAAGTTTGAAAAATACCACGGTAAACCCTCACACAAAC
TCTGGATTTGAGATCTTTCAGGTTTTATCAGTTTGCAGGTTTATGTCACCATGATATAGGGTCAGACTTG
ATCTAAGGGAGCTGAATAAGTGGTTTAGTCACTCACCACCTCCCAAAAACATACCCAGAAGTCCCTGGTA
TATATAGCTCTCCCTCCAGCTCTTGGTTCCCAACCTTCTCTCCCTGTGGGTTTTAGAGCTAGAAATAGCA
AGTTAAAATAAGGCTAGTCCGTTATCAACTTGAAAAAGTGGCACCGAGTCGGTGCTTTTTTGGTACCGTA
AAACGACGGCCAGTGAATTATCAACTATGTATAATAAAGTTGCTGGCATACACTCACTTCCACTAATAAA
ATGAGAATATTTTCAATGCAGAACATCTGTATGGAGCACTTTAGATTCACACAGTTCACCTGATCAATCA
AATATAAATATGTCAAGATCAAAAACAATGTGCACTCACCAAGTCAATGCACAGACAATATCAGTGTGTG
GTGTGTTATTTCACAGAAACTAACTGCACATCTAAAAATAATAAACCTACCGTGAGAAGGAGAGTACAAA
GTGAACGTGGCATACACAGAGTGAGCCGATCCGAGCAGCAAAGCCATGTAGCAAAGACAAAGAAAAACAT
CAGGCAGGAAATTTGGGCAACATTTTATTTATAGGCTTTATCTTTTCAGAACATCAAATCTCAACAGTCT
CCACAGGTTTTGACATGTTCAGTTAACGGTGGCTGAGACTTAATAGCCACTTTGTACAAGAAAGCTGGGT
GCTATGACCATGATTACGCCAAGCGCGCAATTAACCCTCACTAAAGGGAACAAAAGCTGGAGCTCCACCG
CGGTGGCGGCCGCTTACTTGTACAGCTCGTCCATGCCGAGAGTGATCCCGGCGGCGGTCACGAACTCCAG
CAGGACCATGTGATCGCGCTTCTCGTTGGGGTCTTTGCTCAGGGCGGACTGGGTGCTCAGGTAGTGGTTG
TCGGGCAGCAGCACGGGGCCGTCGCCGATGGGGGTGTTCTGCTGGTAGTGGTCGGCGAGCTGCACGCTGC
CGTCCTCGATGTTGTGGCGGATCTTGAAGTTCACCTTGATGCCGTTCTTCTGCTTGTCGGCCATGATATA
GACGTTGTGGCTGTTGTAGTTGTACTCCAGCTTGTGCCCCAGGATGTTGCCGTCCTCCTTGAAGTCGATG
CCCTTCAGCTCGATGCGGTTCACCAGGGTGTCGCCCTCGAACTTCACCTCGGCGCGGGTCTTGTAGTTGC
CGTCGTCCTTGAAGAAGATGGTGCGCTCCTGGACGTAGCCTTCGGGCATGGCGGACTTGAAGAAGTCGTG
CTGCTTCATGTGGTCGGGGTAGCGGCTGAAGCACTGCACGCCGTAGGTCAGGGTGGTCACGAGGGTGGGC
CAGGGCACGGGCAGCTTGCCGGTGGTGCAGATGAACTTCAGGGTCAGCTTGCCGTAGGTGGCATCGCCCT
CGCCCTCGCCGGACACGCTGAACTTGTGGCCGTTTACGTCGCCGTCCAGCTCGACCAGGATGGGCACCAC
CCCGGTGAACAGCTCTTCGCCCTTGCTCACCATTCTAGAAGGGCCGGGATTCTCTTCCACGTCACCGCAT
GTCAGCAGACTGCCTCTGCCCTCTCCGCCACCAGACCTCACCTTTCTCTTCTTCTTAGGGGATCCCACCG
GTGAGTCGCCACCCAGCTGAGACAGGTCAATCCTTGTTTCGTACAGGCCGGTAATACTCTGATGGATCAG
TGTAGCGTCCAGCACCTCCTTAGTGGAGGTGTACCTCTTTCTATCGATTGTAGTGTCGAAGTACTTGAAA
GCTGCAGGTGCGCCCAGGTTTGTCAGAGTGAACAGATGAATGATATTTTCGGCCTGCTCCCTGATGGGCT
TATCTCTGTGTTTGTTGTAAGCAGACAGGACCTTATCCAGATTTGCGTCGGCCAGGATCACTCTTTTAGA
GAACTCGCTAATCTGTTCAATGATCTCGTCCAGATAATGCTTGTGCTGCTCCACAAACAGCTGTTTCTGT
TCGTTATCCTCTGGAGATCCTTTCAGCTTCTCGTAGTGGCTTGCCAGATACAGGAAGTTCACGTACTTAG
AAGGCAGGGCCAGTTCATTGCCTTTCTGCAGCTCTCCAGCGCTTGCCAGCATGCGTTTCCTGCCGTTTTC
CAGCTCAAACAGACTGTACTTGGGCAGTTTAATGATCAGGTCTTTCTTCACTTCCTTATAACCTTTGGCC
TCCAGAAAATCGATTGGGTTCTTCTCGAAAGAGCTTCTCTCCATAATTGTGATACCCAGCAGCTCCTTGA
CAGATTTCAGTTTCTTGCTTTTGCCCTTCTCCACCTTAGCGACCACCAGGACGGAGTATGCCACAGTGGG
AGAGTCAAAGCCTCCATACTTCTTAGGGTCCCAGTCTTTCTTTCTAGCGATCAGCTTATCAGAGTTGCGT
TTTGGCAGAATACTTTCTTTTGAGAAACCGCCTGTCTGCACCTCAGTTTTCTTGACGATATTCACTTGAG
GCATGCTCAGGACCTTCCTCACGGTTGCAAAATCTCTGCCTTTGTCCCACACGATTTCGCCTGTCTCTCC
GTTTGTCTCAATCAGGGGCCTTTTGCGGATTTCTCCATTGGCCAGGGTGATCTCTGTCTTAAAGAAATTC
ATGATGTTTGAGTAAAAGAAATACTTGGCAGTAGCTTTTCCAATTTCCTGCTCGGACTTGGCGATCATTT
TTCTGACATCGTACACCTTATAGTCTCCGTACACGAATTCGCTCTCCAGTTTTGGGTATTTCTTGATCAG
TGCGGTACCGACCACGGCGTTCAGGTATGCGTCATGGGCATGGTGATAATTGTTAATCTCGCGGACCTTA
TAAAACTGGAAATCTTTCCTAAAGTCGCTGACCAGTTTACTCTTCAGGGTAATGACCTTCACTTCTCTGA
TCAGTTTGTCATTCTCATCGTACTTTGTGTTCATGCGACTATCCAGAATCTGTGCGACGTGTTTAGTGAT
CTGGCGTGTTTCCACCAGCTGCCTCTTGATGAATCCAGCTTTGTCCAGTTCTGACAGTCCACCGCGCTCT
GCTTTTGTCAGGTTATCAAACTTCCTCTGAGTGATCAGTTTGGCATTCAGCAGCTGTCTCCAGTAGTTCT
TCATTTTCTTGACCACTTCCTCACTAGGGACATTATCTGATTTTCCTCTGTTTTTGTCGGACCTGGTCAG
CACCTTGTTGTCAATGCTGTCATCTTTGATGAAACTCTGGGGGACGATATGATCCACGTCGTAATCAGAC
AGCCTGTTAATATCCAGCTCCTGGTCCACGTACATATCTCTTCCATTCTGCAGATAGTACAGATACAGCT
TCTCATTCTGCAGCTGTGTGTTTTCCACTGGGTGCTCTTTCAGGATCTGGCTACCCAGCTCCTTAATGCC
TTCCTCGATTCTTTTCATCCTCTCTCTACTGTTCTTCTGACCCTTCTGGGTTGTCTGATTTTCGCGAGCC
ATCTCAATCACGATGTTTTCGGGCTTATGGCCCATGACTTTCACCAGCTCATCGACGATTTTCACTGTCT
GCAGAATGCCTTTCTTGATGGCTGGGCTTCCAGCCAGGTTTGCAATCTGCTCATGCAGGGAGTGGCCCTG
TCCAGACACCTGAGCCTTCTGGATGTCCTCTTTGAAGGTCAGACTGTCATCGTGAATCAGCTGCATAAAA
TTGCGGTTGGCGAAGCCATCACTTTTCAGAAAGTCCAGGATTGTCTTTCCTGACTGTTTATCCCTAATGC
CGTTGATCAGCTTCCTGCTCAGTCTACCCCAGCCAGTGTAGCGCCTTCTCTTCAGCTGTTTCATCACCTT
GTCATCGAACAGATGAGCATAGGTTTTCAGTCTTTCCTCGATCATTCCTCTGTCCTCAAACAGGGTCAGT
GTCAGCACAATGTCTTCCAGGATATCCTCATTTTCCTCGTTGTCCAGGAAGTCTTTATCCTTAATGATCT
TCAGCAGATCGTGGTAAGCGCCCAGGCTTGCGTTAAATCTGTCTTCGACTCCGCTGATCTCCACGGAATC
GAAGCATTCAATTTTCTTGAAGTAGTCCTCCTTCAGCTGCTTGACAGTCACTTTCCTGTTGGTTTTAAAC
AGCAGATCCACGATTGCTTTCTTCTGCTCTCCTGACAGGAAGGCTGGCTTTCTCATGCCCTCGGTGACGT
ATTTCACCTTTGTCAGTTCGTTATAGACAGTGAAATACTCGTACAGCAGGGAGTGCTTAGGCAGCACTTT
CTCATTGGGCAGGTTTTTGTCAAAATTAGTCATTCTCTCGATGAAGGACTGTGCAGAGGCGCCCTTATCG
ACCACTTCCTCGAAGTTCCAAGGAGTAATGGTTTCCTCGGATTTGCGAGTCATCCAGGCAAATCTGCTGT
TTCCGCGAGCCAGTGGACCCACATAGTAAGGGATTCTGAAGGTCAGAATTTTTTCGATCTTCTCGCGGTT
ATCTTTCAGAAAGGGGTAGAAGTCTTCCTGGCGCCTCAGGATAGCGTGCAGCTCTCCCAGATGAATCTGG
TGTGGGATGGAACCGTTATCAAATGTGCGCTGCTTCCTCAGCAGGTCCTCTCTATTCAGTTTCACCAGCA
GTTCCTCAGTTCCGTCCATCTTCTCCAGAATAGGTTTGATAAACTTGTAGAATTCCTCCTGTGATGCGCC
TCCGTCGATATAACCGGCGTAGCCGTTCTTGGACTGATCAAAGAAAATTTCCTTGTACTTCTCTGGCAGC
TGCTGCCTGACCAGAGCCTTCAGCAGGGTCAGATCCTGATGGTGCTCGTCATATCTCTTGATCATGCTGG
CACTCAGAGGTGCTTTTGTAATCTCGCTGTTCACTCTCAGAATATCTGACAGCAGGATTGCGTCGGACAG
ATTTTTGGCAGCCAGGAACAGGTCAGCGTACTGATCTCCGATCTGTGCCAGCAGGTTATCCAGGTCATCG
TCATATGTGTCCTTTGACAGCTGCAGTTTGGCGTCCTCAGCCAGATCAAAATTGCTTTTGAAGTTAGGAG
TCAGGCCCAGACTCAGAGCGATCAGATTTCCAAACAGACCGTTCCTCTTTTCTCCGGGCAGCTGTGCAAT
CAGGTTCTCCAGTCTGCGTGACTTGGACAGCCTGGCTGACAGGATAGCTTTTGCGTCCACTCTGGAAGCA
TTAATAGGGTTTTCCTCAAACAGCTGATTGTAAATCTGGACCAGCTGGATGAACAGCTTGTCCACATCGG
AATTGTCGGGGTTCAGATCGCCCTCGATCAGAAAATGACCCCTGAACTTAATCATGTGGGCCAGAGCCAG
ATAGATCAGTCTCAGGTCGGCTTTATCAGTAGAGTCAGCCAGTTTCTTGCGCAGATGATAGATGGTTGGG
TATTTTTCGTGATAGGCGACCTCGTCCACAATGTTTCCAAAGATAGGATGGCGCTCGTGTTTCTTATCTT
CCTCGACCAGGAAACTTTCCTCCAGCCTATGAAAGAATGAATCGTCCACCTTAGCCATTTCGTTAGAGAA
AATCTCCTGCAGGTAACAGATTCTATTCTTCCTTCTGGTATAGCGCCTTCTTGCTGTTCTTTTCAGGCGT
GTTGCTTCGGCAGTCTCTCCAGAACCGAACAGCAGGGCTCCAATCAGATTTTTCTTGATGCTGTGCCTGT
CGGTGTTACCCAGCACCTTAAATTTCTTGCTAGGGACCTTGTAGTCGTCTGTAATCACTGCCCAACCCAC
GGAGTTAGTTCCAATATCCAGGCCGATGCTATACTTCTTATCCATGCTTCCCACCTTTCTCTTCTTCTTA
GGTGGAGAAGCCATGGTGGCGTCGACCTCGAGGGGGGGCCCGGTACCCAATTCGCCCTATAGTGAGTCGT
ATTACGCGCGCTCACTGGCCGTCGTTTTACAAGCCTGCTTTTTTGTACAAACTTGAATTAACCCTCACTA
AAGGGAACAAAAGCTGGAGCTCCACCGCGGTGGCGGCCGCTCTAGAACTAGTGGATCCCCCGGGCTGCAG
GAATTCGATATCAAGCTTGATTGGGTTGAGTCTTACAGTGGTGTAATCAGTGGATGGTGTGGCCCTTTCT
TGTTGCTTTACTTGCCCTTTGTGCAACACCCCGATGGTTTCCAGCCGGCTAAGAATCTGGGCTGTCAGAG
GCTCCTTCTGCTGCCTTTTATACACTTGTGACGCCTTGGGGAGGGTGCTGCTCTCTCCTATTCACTTGCT
GTGGTCCTGGGCTCAGATGATGTAATGGTGGGTGGAGCCACTGGCCCTGAGCATTGTAGGGATGGGAACC
AATCAAATGACAAGGGAGGGAATGGAAATGGATGCTGCATTGTCTCACCATCAGGCAGATACCACCAAGA
AGGTGAAAAAGATGCTGGGAATGTGCTTATTGCTTATTACAAAGGAATATTATACTGAAATAATGAAAAA
AAATTCTAATTAAAACACGAATGAGAAGCTGATTAAGCCTATAGAAACATTAACCTTGTTATTGATAATA
TTAGCCTAATGATGACTCCAAAGGTATTAGTGACAGGTACCATCCCCCACACAACTCGTCCATCACTGGG
AGCTGTAGGGGGAAGGAAGGTGCAGTGGGGATGGGTGCCACCCTATGCAGCTGCCTCACAATTTCATTTT
ATCACATGATACTGCTCCATATCCATTTCTGCCTCAAATCACTCTCCAGGGGATTCCCGAGTCAGTGTTT
CAATATCCCCCCTGTATTCAAATGGAAGCAGCACATCTGCCTCAGACCGCAAACACACACCAGTTTTACA
GGGCAGGAAATCATATGGCCCTTAATTTATTTAATTGCTTCCGTAAAGACCAGTGGATGTAGCAGAAGAA
CGAGGAGGTTGAACAAACGGGGGCAGTTAAATGGTTTTACTGACATCTGTCCAAACATACAGAACAAAAA
TGTGAAATAAAATCACAATCACAATTTACATATGAGTAGACAGGGCTGAAACCTTGCCTATTAAAAGTGG
CAAAGCTAGGGGAAACCAGTGCTATTGGATTAACCTTTACCCTGGAACCTCCCATCCAAATGTACATTAA
GGTTATGCCCAAACTAGAGGCCCATATGCTTTACATAGTCCATCTTCTTTCTAGTTACACCCACATAGAA
ATACTTGTAAGTGCCCGTTGGTAGAAGCTAAGCATCAGTAAATACATCTGCAGTGGAACACAAGGGGGAT
CCTGGGAGTAATCAGCTGATAGCTAGAAAATGCAGCAAAATGTGTAAAATGCTGCTGAGCATTAGAATCA
GCATGACAGCCAGGGTTCCATTCTTTCTGTAGCACTGATGTGCTGATAAAAGCTGCCAGAGCAGCATAGT
GATTGCAAATGAGAAATATTAATAGCCAATAAATCAGTGTAATTTCCTTATCATGTCATTACAATATATC
ACATTTATGCCACTTTTGTTTGGATTGTGTATTATTTCTATAGAGAGAAAACACAACCAATATTAAATAT
TACAAATATTTTTATCATACTCACATATACTGTACCTAATAAGCTGGCAGACATCATATGAATTTAGGGG
TTTGGAGAAAAATGATTGAATCAGTACATCCTTATGGGTGGCAATACATGGCCAAGTATAACTGCTGACT
CAGCTCTTGCAGACATAATAGTGTTTAAAATTGTGTCATACTCACATATACCTAATAAGCACGCAGACTC
GGTACATCCTTATAGGTGGTGATTGATAAATGGCCAAGTATAAGCTGCCAACTCAGCTCTTCCAGAATTA
GTTGGCAGTTATGGTTACCACCTTTTCTGGGAAAAAAGTAACAGCCTTCTTATATTTTAATGTTTTTTTC
CAATTATTGACATTGGCATCAAGCAACATTTTTTCTGGCCAGGCTAGTAAAATATCCACAAGTAGGCAAC
CCAATCAGCAGCTTATTGGCCCATGCATGAGGCCTTCTCAATGGCCTGCCTGACCAATATTTGACTATCA
AGCAGATATATCTATCAGACAGTTTGGATAATCATGTTGGAAGAGGACCACATTGGCAAATGGCTCCCAA
ATATGATCTGATTGTTAGCCTGTTGATCAGATCATCCTGATTTGGCCCAGTGTGTTGATGTTGAATATTG
TTTGGCTATGCCCACCTTAAGGAAAATGTTTGCATTTCAAGATTACTATGAAGGAGCATTAAATGATTAA
AAAATACAGAAAGCAAAGCTGATATCACTGAAAGTGGGCAACACCCAAGATTTACAATATATTCTCCTGG
TATTACACTATGAGCATACAGGAGTCTGTTCCTTACTGCAATGTTCTGAAGGTAATGTAATCACTGTTGT
TAATGTTAAAATGTTAGTAACAGATGTACTACCAATAAATATGGATTTCAGTGGTACAGCTGTGTGGGAA
GAGGTCCTCGAGACAGACATTCTTACTGTCAGTCAGGCAGCCTTTTGCAGATATGCAGACACAGCTTTCT
CCCTTCTTCCTTGTGCTGCATAAGGGGAGGGGTAGGGCAGAGCAGAATTCACACAAAGCATGAGGAGATG
CTAATGAAAGTGTCACATGGCATGGGGGGGGAGAAGATGCTGCATTTGGAAGAGGAGACTCACACACCAG
GAACATGGACATTACTCTGTGTGGAGTGAAGGGAACACATTGTTTTGAAAGGATGAGAAAAGCAGGACCT
GGCAAAGCTCATAAAATAGTCTGTGCTCAGTAACCAAGCAAACTCATGACAGCAAATGGACACCATTAAC
CAGGTTCTCACATCATACCTACATGTGTATAAGTCCATAAAAGCCATGCTTCTAAAATATCAAATTATAT
TCTGTCTTGTCAAGACACCATATTGCTTATCCATGGCATATATCGAATTATTTATTCTGCAGGCAGATAT
TATCCTTAAAATAATTATTCAGTTTAAAAATAAAAACTGGGTAAATACTGTAGATTGGCTATGCAAAATA
AAAAATGTTTCTAATATAGTTAGTTAGCCAAAAATGTAATGTATAAAGACTGGAGTGACATAAGTAGAAC
ACTACTTCCTGCTTTGCAGGTCTCTTGATTTCCACTGATTGGTTACAAGGTTACAAGGCAATAATCAGAG
ACTTGAGGGGGGCTGTAAGGCAGGGTGTCCCAAAATCAGAACAGACACCAAGGACCCAGTCGCGGCTCAC
CCTTCTGCCTATAACAGCCGCCTTTGGCATCGGGACTAGCCCTCTGCTACTCAGATGACGCCAGGTCTTA
ACGTGAGAGGCCCAAGGAGAGAGTTCTGACCAAGCAAGGGAACCAAGTGTGGGGTTGTAGAATTGGAAAC
AAGAATTGTAGTTAAAAGCCAGGCCGGGTCAGTAACAATCAGTCAATGCGGTACAGTTACAGGAGACAAA
TAAATGGTTGGGGTCACAGGCCGAGTCAAACACACCAAAATAGAAAGTACACCACAGGATACAAGAGAGT
AGTCAAAAAACAGGCAATAATCCGGACAGGCAGCAAACTAGATGTAATCAGGAACAGACAGGGTCTAGAG
TCGACCTCGAGGGGGGGCCCGGTACCCAATTCGCCCTATAGTGAGTCGTATTACCAACTTTTCTATACAA
AGTTGATAGCTTGGCGTAATCATGGTCATAGCTGTTTCCTGCTCGAGGGCCCATCTGGCCTGTGTTTCAG
ACACCAGGGAGTCTCTGCTCACGTTTCCTGCTATTTGCAGCCTCTCTATCAAGACTAATACACCTCTTCC
CGCATCGGCTGCCTGTGAGAGGCTTTTCAGCACTGCAGGATTGCTTTTCAGCCCCAAAAGAGCTAGGCTT
GACACTAACAATTTTGAGAATCAGCTTCTACTGAAGTTAAATCTGAGGTTTTACAACTTTGAGTAGCGTG
TACTGGCATTAGATTGTCTGTCTTATAGTTTGATAATTAAATACAAACAGTTCTAAAGCAGGATAAAACC
TTGTATGCATTTCATTTAATGTTTTTTGAGATTAAAAGCTTAAACAAGAATCTCTAGTTTTCTTTCTTGC
TTTTACTTTTACTTCCTTAATACTCAAGTACAATTTTAATGGAGTACTTTTTTACTTTTACTCAAGTAAG
ATTCTAGCCAGATACTTTTACTTTTAATTGAGTAAAATTTTCCCTAAGTACTTGTACTTTCACTTGAGTA
AAATTTTTGAGTACTTTTTACACCTCTGTCAAGAACTCCTGGACAAACCTCTGACCTGTGTGGAACAGAG
TGGATATGGGTGTCTGAACAGATATTCACGTCTTTTGCAGATCAGAGGGCATTTCTGGTGTTGTGCAATG
ACCTGGGTCCAACAGGTAGGCGTACTCGTATCCAAGAGCATTGTTGGACAGGAGGTAGTCTCCATTCCTA
TAAAGAGGAAGGAATGGCACCATGTAGTAGCCGTCATTGTGGCCAATTGGTGCATTGGTACGTGGGTAGA
TGGACCGGGGAGGCTGATGAGTTCTTAGCCAGC
[86 nt withheld, positions 15504-15589]
A
[49 nt withheld, positions 15591-15639]
CCTTTGACGTTGGAGTCCACGTTCTTT
[37 nt withheld, positions 15667-15703]
ACCCTATCTCGGTCTATTCTTTTGATTTATAAGGGATTTTGCCGATTTCGGCCTATTGGTTAAAAAATGA
GCTGATTTAACAAAAATTTAACGCGAATTTTAACAAAATATTAACGCTTACAATTTAGGTGGCAC
